Addgene plasmid #224054: AiP15265 - pAAV-AiE0219h_3xC2-minBG-SYFP2-WPRE3-BGHpA (Alias: CN5265)
Purpose: AiE0219h_3xC2 is an enhancer sequence, designed to drive AAV-mediated transgene expression incortical Vip+ neurons
Depositing lab: Allen Institute for Brain Science & Jonathan Ting. Depositing organization: Allen Institute. Publication: A suite of enhancer AAVs and transgenic mouse lines for genetic access to cortical cell types. Ben-Simon Y, Hooper M, Narayan S, Daigle TL, Dwivedi D, Way SW, Oster A, Stafford DA, Mich JK, Taormina MJ, Martinez RA, Opitz-Araya X, Roth JR, Alexander JR, Allen S, Amster A, Arbuckle J, Ayala A, Baker PM, Bakken TE, Barcelli T, Barta S, Bendrick J, Bertagnolli D, Bielstein C, Bishwakarma P, Bowlus J, Boyer G, Brouner K, Casian B, Casper T, Chakka AB, Chakrabarty R, Chance RK, Chavan S, Clark M, Colbert K, Collman F, Daniel S, Departee M, DiValentin P, Donadio N, Dotson N, Egdorf T, Fliss T, Gabitto M, Garcia J, Gary A, Gasperini M, Gloe J, Goldy J, Gore BB, Graybuck L, Greisman N, Haeseleer F, Halterman C, Haradon Z, Hastings SD, Helback O, Ho W, Hockemeyer D, Huang C, Huff S, Hunker A, Johansen N, Jones D, Juneau Z, Kalmbach B, Kannan M, Khem S, Kussick E, Kutsal R, Larsen R, Lee C, Lee AY, Leibly M, Lenz GH, Li S, Liang E, Lusk N, Madigan Z, Malloy J, Malone J, McCue R, Melchor J, Mollenkopf T, Moosman S, Morin E, Newman D, Ng L, Ngo K, Omstead V, Otto S, Oyama A, Pena N, Pham T, Phillips E, Pom CA, Potekhina L, Ransford S, Ray PL, Rette D, Reynoldson C, Rimorin C, Rocha D, Ruiz A, Sanchez REA, Sawyer L, Sedeno-Cortes A, Sevigny JP, Shapovalova N, Shepard N, Shulga L, Sigler AR, Siverts L, Soliman S, Somasundaram S, Staats B, Stewart K, Szelenyi E, Tieu M, Trader C, Tran A, van Velthoven CTJ, Walker M, Wang Y, Weed N, Wirthlin M, Wood T, Wynalda B, Yao Z, Zhou T, Ariza J, Dee N, Reding M, Ronellenfitch K, Mufti S, Sunkin SM, Smith KA, Esposito L, Waters J, Thyagarajan B, Yao S, Lein ES, Zeng H, Levi BP, Ngai J, Ting JT, Tasic B. Cell. 2025 May 16:S0092-8674(25)00513-6. doi: 10.1016/j.cell.2025.05.002. PubMed 40403729.
Backbone
  Vector backbone: pAAV
  Vector type: AAV
Growth in bacteria
  Bacterial resistance: Ampicillin, 100 μg/mL
  Growth temperature: 30°C
  Growth strain: NEB Stable
  Copy number: High Copy
Gene/Insert
  Gene/Insert name: SYFP2
  Species: Synthetic
  Mutation: NA
  Promoter: minBG
  Cloning method: Other
Terms and licenses: Academic/Nonprofit Terms; Industry Terms: Not Available to Industry
Depositor comments: Cloning Method: RE Cloning
How to cite: AiP15265 - pAAV-AiE0219h_3xC2-minBG-SYFP2-WPRE3-BGHpA (Alias: CN5265) was a gift from Allen Institute for Brain Science & Jonathan Ting (Addgene plasmid # 224054 ; http://n2t.net/addgene:224054 ; RRID:Addgene_224054)
