[The description below was written by a language model from this plasmid's Addgene catalogue record and pLannotate feature annotations shown in this document.]
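Description:
AiP15265 - pAAV-AiE0219h_3xC2-minBG-SYFP2-WPRE3-BGHpA (alias CN5265) is a 4,918 nt AAV transfer plasmid built on a pAAV backbone, intended for packaging a recombinant adeno-associated virus genome that reports enhancer activity in the brain. It is maintained in bacteria through a high-copy ColE1/pUC-type origin and selected with ampicillin via the β-lactamase gene and its native promoter. The backbone also carries an M13 phage origin and small remnants of the pBR322 bom and rop regions, which are only fragments and not expected to be functional. The record lists a recombination-deficient host strain for propagation, consistent with the tendency of ITR-containing plasmids to rearrange.

The payload lies between two AAV2 inverted terminal repeats, which are the cis elements needed for replication and encapsidation of the genome when rep, cap and helper functions are provided separately. According to the catalogue entry, expression is controlled by AiE0219h_3xC2, an enhancer sequence designed to direct transgene expression to cortical Vip+ neurons, placed upstream of the minBG minimal promoter. The "3xC2" in the name suggests a triplicated core element, though the record does not explain it. Neither the enhancer nor the minimal promoter was annotated in the feature table, but the unannotated stretch between the left ITR and the coding sequence is where they would sit. The reporter is SYFP2, a rapidly maturing monomeric yellow fluorescent protein derived from Aequorea victoria. It is followed by WPRE3, a shortened woodchuck hepatitis virus posttranscriptional element (detected as two WPRE fragments) that boosts transcript expression while saving packaging space, and by the bovine growth hormone polyadenylation signal. The construct belongs to a suite of enhancer AAVs for genetic access to cortical cell types and is used to label the targeted interneuron population fluorescently.
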