Features (pLannotate 1.2.2; 13 found; start..end, strand, type, name):
      1..141     -  repeat_region  AAV2 ITR: inverted terminal repeat of adeno-associated virus serotype 2 inverted
    936..1652    +  CDS            SYFP2: SYFP2 is a basic (constitutively fluorescent) yellow fluorescent protein published in 2006, derived from Aequorea victoria. It is reported to be a very rapidly-maturing monomer with moderate acid sensitivity.
   1692..1849    +  misc_feature   WPRE (fragment): woodchuck hepatitis virus posttranscriptional regulatory element
   1855..1935    +  misc_feature   WPRE (fragment): woodchuck hepatitis virus posttranscriptional regulatory element
   1952..2063    +  polyA_signal   bGH poly(A) signal: bovine growth hormone polyadenylation signal
   2181..2321    +  repeat_region  AAV2 ITR: inverted terminal repeat of adeno-associated virus serotype 2 inverted
   2326..2377    -  misc_feature   bom (fragment): basis of mobility region from pBR322
   2396..2776    +  rep_origin     M13 ori (sequence partly withheld): M13 bacteriophage origin of replication; arrow indicates direction of (+) strand synthesis
   2852..2901    -  misc_feature   bom (fragment): basis of mobility region from pBR322
   3003..3038    -  CDS            rop (fragment): Rop protein, which maintains plasmids at low copy number; rop
   3133..3237    +  promoter       AmpR promoter: bla
   3238..4098    +  CDS            AmpR: β-lactamase; bla; confers resistance to ampicillin, carbenicillin, and related antibiotics
   4269..4857    +  rep_origin     ori: high-copy-number ColE1/pMB1/pBR322/pUC origin of replication
>Addgene plasmid #224054 | AiP15265 - pAAV-AiE0219h_3xC2-minBG-SYFP2-WPRE3-BGHpA (Alias: CN5265) | addgene full sequence | sequence record 449791 | Addgene NGS Result
CCTGCAGGCAGCTGCGCGCTCGCTCGCTCACTGAGGCCGCCCGGGCAAAGCCCGGGCGTCGGGCGACCTT
TGGTCGCCCGGCCTCAGTGAGCGAGCGAGCGCGCAGAGAGGGAGTGGCCAACTCCATCACTAGGGGTTCC
TGCGGCCGCACGCGTTGGTCTTGATCAATTGTCCCAGCAGAGTTGGTGCATGGGAAAGCCTTTCTTGGCC
TTATCAGCAGCTCAGCCTGGGAGGTTGGCCCGGGGGCTGACCAAGCACAAAATAGAAAAGCCACTAATAA
GATCCAGCTGGAACAAATAGCCTCTATTTATTTTAGGAAACTAATGATATGTCATCATGACACATATCTA
ACCTTAGTATTTCTGATTGGACAGGCCAGTTATGGTCTTGATCAATTGTCCCAGCAGAGTTGGTGCATGG
GAAAGCCTTTCTTGGCCTTATCAGCAGCTCAGCCTGGGAGGTTGGCCCGGGGGCTGACCAAGCACAAAAT
AGAAAAGCCACTAATAAGATCCAGCTGGAACAAATAGCCTCTATTTATTTTAGGAAACTAATGATATGTC
ATCATGACACATATCTAACCTTAGTATTTCTGATTGGACAGGCCAGTTATGGTCTTGATCAATTGTCCCA
GCAGAGTTGGTGCATGGGAAAGCCTTTCTTGGCCTTATCAGCAGCTCAGCCTGGGAGGTTGGCCCGGGGG
CTGACCAAGCACAAAATAGAAAAGCCACTAATAAGATCCAGCTGGAACAAATAGCCTCTATTTATTTTAG
GAAACTAATGATATGTCATCATGACACATATCTAACCTTAGTATTTCTGATTGGACAGGCCAGTTAGAGC
TCGGGCTGGGCATAAAAGTCAGGGCAGAGCCATCTATTGCTTACATTTGCTTCTGGGATCCAGATCTTTC
GAAGCTAGCGCTACCGGTCGCCACCATGGTGAGCAAGGGCGAGGAGCTGTTCACCGGGGTGGTGCCCATC
CTGGTCGAGCTGGACGGCGACGTAAACGGCCACAAGTTCAGCGTGTCCGGCGAGGGCGAGGGCGATGCCA
CCTACGGCAAGCTGACCCTGAAGCTGATCTGCACCACCGGCAAGCTGCCCGTGCCCTGGCCCACCCTCGT
GACCACCCTGGGCTACGGCGTGCAGTGCTTCGCCCGCTACCCCGACCACATGAAGCAGCACGACTTCTTC
AAGTCCGCCATGCCCGAAGGCTACGTCCAGGAGCGCACCATCTTCTTCAAGGACGACGGCAACTACAAGA
CCCGCGCCGAGGTGAAGTTCGAGGGCGACACCCTGGTGAACCGCATCGAGCTGAAGGGCATCGACTTCAA
GGAGGACGGCAACATCCTGGGGCACAAGCTGGAGTACAACTACAACAGCCACAACGTCTATATCACCGCC
GACAAGCAGAAGAACGGCATCAAGGCCAACTTCAAGATCCGCCACAACATCGAGGACGGCGGCGTGCAGC
TCGCCGACCACTACCAGCAGAACACCCCCATCGGCGACGGCCCCGTGCTGCTGCCCGACAACCACTACCT
GAGCTACCAGTCCAAGCTGAGCAAAGACCCCAACGAGAAGCGCGATCACATGGTCCTGCTGGAGTTCGTG
ACCGCCGCCGGGATCACTCTCGGCATGGACGAGCTGTACAAGTAAGTCGACGGCGCGCCGCGGCCGCGAA
TTCGATATCATAATCAACCTCTGGATTACAAAATTTGTGAAAGATTGACTGGTATTCTTAACTATGTTGC
TCCTTTTACGCTATGTGGATACGCTGCTTTAATGCCTTTGTATCATGCTATTGCTTCCCGTATGGCTTTC
ATTTTCTCCTCCTTGTATAAATCCTGGTTAGTTCTTGCCACGGCGGAACTCATCGCCGCCTGCCTTGCCC
GCTGCTGGACAGGGGCTCGGCTGTTGGGCACTGACAATTCCGTGGCTCGAGAGATCTTCGACTGTGCCTT
CTAGTTGCCAGCCATCTGTTGTTTGCCCCTCCCCCGTGCCTTCCTTGACCCTGGAAGGTGCCACTCCCAC
TGTCCTTTCCTAATAAAATGAGGAAATTGCATCGCATTGTCTGAGTAGGTGTCATTCTATTCTGGGGGGT
GGGGTGGGGCAGGACAGCAAGGGGGAGGATTGGGAAGACAATAGCAGGCATGAGATCTCACGTGCGGACC
GAGCGGCCGCAGGAACCCCTAGTGATGGAGTTGGCCACTCCCTCTCTGCGCGCTCGCTCGCTCACTGAGG
CCGGGCGACCAAAGGTCGCCCGACGCCCGGGCTTTGCCCGGGCGGCCTCAGTGAGCGAGCGAGCGCGCAG
CTGCCTGCAGGGGCGCCTGATGCGGTATTTTCTCCTTACGCATCTGTGCGGTATTTCACACCGCATA
[142 nt withheld, positions 2378-2519]
C
[141 nt withheld, positions 2521-2661]
CCTTTGACGTTGGAGTCCACGTTCTTT
[37 nt withheld, positions 2689-2725]
ACCCTATCTCGGGCTATTCTTTTGATTTATAAGGGATTTTGCCGATTTCGGCCTATTGGTTAAAAAATGA
GCTGATTTAACAAAAATTTAACGCGAATTTTAACAAAATATTAACGTTTACAATTTTATGGTGCACTCTC
AGTACAATCTGCTCTGATGCCGCATAGTTAAGCCAGCCCCGACACCCGCCAACACCCGCTGACGCGCCCT
GACGGGCTTGTCTGCTCCCGGCATCCGCTTACAGACAAGCTGTGACCGTCTCCGGGAGCTGCATGTGTCA
GAGGTTTTCACCGTCATCACCGAAACGCGCGAGACGAAAGGGCCTCGTGATACGCCTATTTTTATAGGTT
AATGTCATGATAATAATGGTTTCTTAGACGTCAGGTGGCACTTTTCGGGGAAATGTGCGCGGAACCCCTA
TTTGTTTATTTTTCTAAATACATTCAAATATGTATCCGCTCATGAGACAATAACCCTGATAAATGCTTCA
ATAATATTGAAAAAGGAAGAGTATGAGTATTCAACATTTCCGTGTCGCCCTTATTCCCTTTTTTGCGGCA
TTTTGCCTTCCTGTTTTTGCTCACCCAGAAACGCTGGTGAAAGTAAAAGATGCTGAAGATCAGTTGGGTG
CACGAGTGGGTTACATCGAACTGGATCTCAACAGCGGTAAGATCCTTGAGAGTTTTCGCCCCGAAGAACG
TTTTCCAATGATGAGCACTTTTAAAGTTCTGCTATGTGGCGCGGTATTATCCCGTATTGACGCCGGGCAA
GAGCAACTCGGTCGCCGCATACACTATTCTCAGAATGACTTGGTTGAGTACTCACCAGTCACAGAAAAGC
ATCTTACGGATGGCATGACAGTAAGAGAATTATGCAGTGCTGCCATAACCATGAGTGATAACACTGCGGC
CAACTTACTTCTGACAACGATCGGAGGACCGAAGGAGCTAACCGCTTTTTTGCACAACATGGGGGATCAT
GTAACTCGCCTTGATCGTTGGGAACCGGAGCTGAATGAAGCCATACCAAACGACGAGCGTGACACCACGA
TGCCTGTAGCAATGGCAACAACGTTGCGCAAACTATTAACTGGCGAACTACTTACTCTAGCTTCCCGGCA
ACAATTAATAGACTGGATGGAGGCGGATAAAGTTGCAGGACCACTTCTGCGCTCGGCCCTTCCGGCTGGC
TGGTTTATTGCTGATAAATCTGGAGCCGGTGAGCGTGGGTCTCGCGGTATCATTGCAGCACTGGGGCCAG
ATGGTAAGCCCTCCCGTATCGTAGTTATCTACACGACGGGGAGTCAGGCAACTATGGATGAACGAAATAG
ACAGATCGCTGAGATAGGTGCCTCACTGATTAAGCATTGGTAACTGTCAGACCAAGTTTACTCATATATA
CTTTAGATTGATTTAAAACTTCATTTTTAATTTAAAAGGATCTAGGTGAAGATCCTTTTTGATAATCTCA
TGACCAAAATCCCTTAACGTGAGTTTTCGTTCCACTGAGCGTCAGACCCCGTAGAAAAGATCAAAGGATC
TTCTTGAGATCCTTTTTTTCTGCGCGTAATCTGCTGCTTGCAAACAAAAAAACCACCGCTACCAGCGGTG
GTTTGTTTGCCGGATCAAGAGCTACCAACTCTTTTTCCGAAGGTAACTGGCTTCAGCAGAGCGCAGATAC
CAAATACTGTCCTTCTAGTGTAGCCGTAGTTAGGCCACCACTTCAAGAACTCTGTAGCACCGCCTACATA
CCTCGCTCTGCTAATCCTGTTACCAGTGGCTGCTGCCAGTGGCGATAAGTCGTGTCTTACCGGGTTGGAC
TCAAGACGATAGTTACCGGATAAGGCGCAGCGGTCGGGCTGAACGGGGGGTTCGTGCACACAGCCCAGCT
TGGAGCGAACGACCTACACCGAACTGAGATACCTACAGCGTGAGCTATGAGAAAGCGCCACGCTTCCCGA
AGGGAGAAAGGCGGACAGGTATCCGGTAAGCGGCAGGGTCGGAACAGGAGAGCGCACGAGGGAGCTTCCA
GGGGGAAACGCCTGGTATCTTTATAGTCCTGTCGGGTTTCGCCACCTCTGACTTGAGCGTCGATTTTTGT
GATGCTCGTCAGGGGGGCGGAGCCTATGGAAAAACGCCAGCAACGCGGCCTTTTTACGGTTCCTGGCCTT
TTGCTGGCCTTTTGCTCACATGT
